Addgene plasmid #19632: pGC160
Depositing lab: Jane Hubbard. Depositing organization: NYU Grossman School of Medicine. Publication: A "FLP-Out" system for controlled gene expression in Caenorhabditis elegans. Voutev R, Hubbard EJ. Genetics. 2008 Sep;180(1):103-19. doi: 10.1534/genetics.108.090274. PubMed 18723890.
Backbone
  Vector backbone: pGC90
  Vector type: Worm Expression ; FLP/FRT, Destination vector
Growth in bacteria
  Bacterial resistance: Chloramphenicol and Ampicillin, 25 & 100 μg/mL
  Growth temperature: 37°C
  Growth strain: DB3.1
  Growth instructions: DB3.1 cells
  Copy number: High Copy
Gene/Insert
  Gene/Insert name: Gateway(R1-R2)<tdimer2(12)::let-858(3’)<4xNLS-GFP::let-858(3’)-(Cbr)unc-119(+)
  Species: C. elegans (nematode), S. cerevisiae (budding yeast); Discosoma sp.
  Cloning method: Restriction Enzyme
  Sequencing primers: 5′ M13R
Terms and licenses: Academic/Nonprofit Terms; Industry Terms: Not Available to Industry
Depositor comments: Sequence mismatches between Addgene sequence and depositor sequence do not affect function.
How to cite: pGC160 was a gift from Jane Hubbard (Addgene plasmid # 19632 ; http://n2t.net/addgene:19632 ; RRID:Addgene_19632)
