[The description below was written by a language model from this plasmid's Addgene catalogue record and pLannotate feature annotations shown in this document.]
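Description:
pGC160 is a Gateway destination vector for C. elegans expression, built on the pGC90 backbone as part of a "FLP-Out" system for controlled gene expression. It replicates in E. coli from a high-copy ColE1/pUC-type origin and carries both ampicillin resistance (bla) on the backbone and chloramphenicol resistance within the Gateway cassette. Because that cassette also encodes the gyrase toxin CcdB, the unrecombined plasmid is maintained in the ccdB-tolerant strain DB3.1.

The payload is arranged as a promoter-acceptor followed by a recombinase-switchable two-colour reporter. The attR1–CmR–ccdB–attR2 cassette sits at the upstream end, so an LR reaction with an entry clone replaces it with a user-chosen sequence; given its position ahead of the reporters, this is presumably a promoter, and the vector itself supplies no worm promoter for the reporters in the annotated record. Downstream, two FRT sites in the same orientation flank the Discosoma-derived tandem-dimer red/orange fluorescent protein tdimer2(12) and, according to the insert name, a let-858 3' region that terminates the transcript. Beyond the second FRT lies a GFP coding sequence (annotated as the Aequorea variant sg25), described as carrying four nuclear localization signals and its own let-858 3' end. Before recombination, the inserted promoter should drive only tdimer2(12). When yeast FLP recombinase is supplied, the FRT-flanked cassette is excised and the same promoter then drives nuclear GFP, marking cells in which excision has occurred. A C. briggsae unc-119(+) gene serves as the transformation marker, rescuing unc-119 mutant worms. The depositor notes that mismatches between the repository-determined and depositor sequences do not affect function.
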