Features (pLannotate 1.2.2; 24 found; start..end, strand, type, name):
      1..30      -  misc_feature   MCS (fragment): pUC18/19 multiple cloning site
     60..178     +  protein_bind   attR1: mutant version of attR; recombination site for the Gateway® LR reaction LR Clonase™
    209..239     +  promoter       lac UV5 promoter: E. coli lac promoter with an "up" mutation
    263..292     +  promoter       cat promoter (fragment): promoter of the E. coli cat gene encoding chloramphenicol acetyltransferase
    293..973     +  CDS            CmR: chloramphenicol acetyltransferase confers resistance to chloramphenicol
   1130..1288    +  CDS            ccdA (fragment): CCDA_ECO57 - Also known as H, letA. Experimental evidence at protein level: Swiss-Prot protein existence level 1. Antitoxin component of a type II toxin-antitoxin (TA) system which inhibits the post-segregational killing (PSK) of plasmid-free cells, also referred to as a plasmid addiction system. Binds to and blocks the activity of CcdB; will also remove bound CcdB protein from the CcdB-GyrA complex by forming a CcdA-CcdB complex, a process termed rejuvenation. Functions as a transcriptional corepressor for the ccdAB operon, repression also requires CcdB (By similarity). From Escherichia coli
   1293..1598    +  CDS            ccdB: CcdB, a bacterial toxin that poisons DNA gyrase; ccdB; Plasmids containing the ccdB gene cannot be propagated in standard E. coli strains.
   1639..1763    -  protein_bind   attR2: mutant version of attR; recombination site for the Gateway® LR reaction LR Clonase™
   1763..1797    +  misc_feature   MCS (fragment): pBluescript multiple cloning site
   1820..1836    -  misc_feature   MCS (fragment): pBluescript multiple cloning site
   1852..1899    -  protein_bind   FRT: FLP-mediated recombination occurs in the 8-bp core sequence TCTAGAAA (Turan and Bode, 2011). FLP recombinase from the Saccharomyces cerevisiae 2μ plasmid
   1928..3319    +  CDS            tdimer2(12): tdimer2(12) is a basic (constitutively fluorescent) orange fluorescent protein published in 2002, derived from Discosoma sp.. It has low acid sensitivity.
   3821..3868    -  protein_bind   FRT: FLP-mediated recombination occurs in the 8-bp core sequence TCTAGAAA (Turan and Bode, 2011). FLP recombinase from the Saccharomyces cerevisiae 2μ plasmid
   3871..3890    -  misc_feature   MCS (fragment): pUC18/19 multiple cloning site
   4069..4929    +  CDS            sg25: sg25 is a basic (constitutively fluorescent) green fluorescent protein published in 1997, derived from Aequorea victoria.
   6246..6263    -  misc_feature   P element 5' end (fragment): No description available
   6374..7216    +  CDS            unc-119: UN119_CAEEL - Experimental evidence at protein level: Swiss-Prot protein existence level 1. Myristoyl-binding protein that acts as a cargo adapter: specifically binds the myristoyl moiety of a subset of N-terminally myristoylated proteins and is required for their localization. Plays a key role in ciliary membrane localization of proteins. Required for the establishment or function of the nervous system. From Caenorhabditis elegans.
   7580..7684    +  promoter       AmpR promoter: bla
   7685..8545    +  CDS            AmpR: β-lactamase; bla; confers resistance to ampicillin, carbenicillin, and related antibiotics
   8716..9304    +  rep_origin     ori: high-copy-number ColE1/pMB1/pBR322/pUC origin of replication
   9487..9579    +  CDS            lacI (fragment): lac repressor; lacI; The lac repressor binds to the lac operator to inhibit transcription in E. coli. This inhibition can be relieved by adding lactose or isopropyl-β-D-thiogalactopyranoside (IPTG).
   9592..9613    +  protein_bind   CAP binding site: CAP binding activates transcription in the presence of cAMP. E. coli catabolite activator protein
   9628..9658    +  promoter       lac promoter: promoter for the E. coli lac operon
   9666..9682    +  protein_bind   lac operator: The lac repressor binds to the lac operator to inhibit transcription in E. coli. This inhibition can be relieved by adding lactose or isopropyl-β-D-thiogalactopyranoside (IPTG). lac repressor encoded by lacI
>Addgene plasmid #19632 | pGC160 | depositor full sequence | sequence record 9264 | Author sequence
AAGCTTGCATGCCTGCAGGTCGACTCTAGACCGCGGTTTTGGCGCGGATCTGATATCAAACAAGTTTGTA
CAAAAAAGCTGAACGAGAAACGTAAAATGATATAAATATCAATATATTAAATTAGATTTTGCATAAAAAA
CAGACTACATAATACTGTAAAACACAACATATCCAGTCCTATGGGCGGCCGCATTAGGCACCCCAGGCTT
TACACTTTATGCTTCCGGCTCGTATAATGTGTGGATTTTGAGTTAGGATCCGTCGAGATTTTCAGGAGCT
AAGGAAGCTAAAATGGAGAAAAAAATCACTGGATATACCACCGTTGATATATCCCAATGGCATCGTAAAG
AACATTTTGAGGCATTTCAGTCAGTTGCTCAATGTACCTATAACCAGACCGTTCAGCTGGATATTACGGC
CTTTTTAAAGACCGTAAAGAAAAATAAGCACAAGTTTTATCCGGCCTTTATTCACATTCTTGCCCGCCTG
ATGAATGCTCATCCGGAATTCCGTATGGCAATGAAAGACGGTGAGCTGGTGATATGGGATAGTGTTCACC
CTTGTTACACCGTTTTCCATGAGCAAACTGAAACGTTTTCATCGCTCTGGAGTGAATACCACGACGATTT
CCGGCAGTTTCTACACATATATTCGCAAGATGTGGCGTGTTACGGTGAAAACCTGGCCTATTTCCCTAAA
GGGTTTATTGAGAATATGTTTTTCGTCTCAGCCAATCCCTGGGTGAGTTTCACCAGTTTTGATTTAAACG
TGGCCAATATGGACAACTTCTTCGCCCCCGTTTTCACCATGGGCAAATATTATACGCAAGGCGACAAGGT
GCTGATGCCGCTGGCGATTCAGGTTCATCATGCCGTTTGTGATGGCTTCCATGTCGGCAGAATGCTTAAT
GAATTACAACAGTACTGCGATGAGTGGCAGGCGGGGCGTAATCTAGAGGATCCGGCTTACTAAAAGCCAG
ATAACAGTATGCGTATTTGCGCGCTGATTTTTGCGGTATAAGAATATATACTGATATGTATACCCGAAGT
ATGTCAAAAAGAGGTATGCTATGAAGCAGCGTATTACAGTGACAGTTGACAGCGACAGCTATCAGTTGCT
CAAGGCATATATGATGTCAATATCTCCGGTCTGGTAAGCACAACCATGCAGAATGAAGCCCGTCGTCTGC
GTGCCGAACGCTGGAAAGCGGAAAATCAGGAAGGGATGGCTGAGGTCGCCCGGTTTATTGAAATGAACGG
CTCTTTTGCTGACGAGAACAGGGGCTGGTGAAATGCAGTTTAAGGTTTACACCTATAAAAGAGAGAGCCG
TTATCGTCTGTTTGTGGATGTACAGAGTGATATTATTGACACGCCCGGGCGACGGATGGTGATCCCCCTG
GCCAGTGCACGTCTGCTGTCAGATAAAGTCCCCCGTGAACTTTACCCGGTGGTGCATATCGGGGATGAAA
GCTGGCGCATGATGACCACCGATATGGCCAGTGTGCCGGTCTCCGTTATCGGGGAAGAAGTGGCTGATCT
CAGCCACCGCGAAAATGACATCAAAAACGCCATTAACCTGATGTTCTGGGGAATATAAATGTCAGGCTCC
CTTATACACAGCCAGTCTGCAGGTCGACCATAGTGACTGGATATGTTGTGTTTTACAGTATTATGTAGTC
TGTTTTTTATGCAAAATCTAATTTAATATATTGATATTTATATCATTTTACGTTTCTCGTTCAGCTTTCT
TGTACAAAGTGGTTCGATATCAAGCTTATCGATACCGTCGACCTCGACTCTAGACCGCGGTTTTGGCGCG
GATCCACTAGTTCTAGCTTCAAAAGCGCTCTGAAGTTCCTATACTTTCTAGAGAATAGGAACTTCGGAAT
AGGAACTTCAAGATCCCCGGTAGACGATAAGGATCCGATGGTGGCCTCCTCCGAGGACGTCATCAAAGAG
TTCATGCGCTTCAAGGTGCGCATGGAGGGCTCCGTGAACGGCCACGAGTTCGAGATCGAGGGCGAGGGCG
AGGGCCGCCCCTACGAGGGCACCCAGACCGCCAAGCTGAAGGTGACCAAGGGCGGCCCCCTGCCCTTCGC
CTGGGACATCCTGTCCCCCCAGTTCCAGTACGGCTCCAAGGCGTACGTGAAGCACCCCGCCGACATCCCC
GACTACAAGAAGCTGTCCTTCCCCGAGGGCTTCAAGTGGGAGCGCGTGATGAACTTCGAGGACGGCGGCG
TGGTGACCGTGACCCAGGACTCCTCCCTGCAGGACGGCACGCTGATCTACAAGGTGAAGTTCCGCGGCAC
CAACTTCCCCCCCGACGGCCCCGTAATGCAGAAGAAGACCATGGGCTGGGAGGCCTCCACCGAGCGCCTG
TACCCCCGCGACGGCGTGCTGAAGGGCGAGATCCACCAGGCCCTGAAGCTGAAGGACGGCGGCCACTACC
TGGTGGAGTTCAAGACCATCTACATGGCCAAGAAGCCCGTGCAGCTGCCCGGCTACTACTACGTGGACAC
CAAGCTGGACATCACCTCCCACAACGAGGACTACACCATCGTGGAACAGTACGAGCGCTCCGAGGGCCGC
CACCACCTGTTCCTGGGGCATGGCACCGGCAGCACCGGCAGCGGCAGCTCCGGCACCGCCTCCTCCGAGG
ACGTCATCAAAGAGTTCATGCGCTTCAAGGTGCGCATGGAGGGCTCCGTGAACGGCCACGAGTTCGAGAT
CGAGGGCGAGGGCGAGGGCCGCCCCTACGAGGGCACCCAGACCGCCAAGCTGAAGGTGACCAAGGGCGGC
CCCCTGCCCTTCGCCTGGGACATCCTGTCCCCCCAGTTCCAGTACGGCTCCAAGGCGTACGTGAAGCACC
CCGCCGACATCCCCGACTACAAGAAGCTGTCCTTCCCCGAGGGCTTCAAGTGGGAGCGCGTGATGAACTT
CGAGGACGGCGGCGTGGTGACCGTGACCCAGGACTCCTCCCTGCAGGACGGCACGCTGATCTACAAGGTG
AAGTTCCGCGGCACCAACTTCCCCCCCGACGGCCCCGTAATGCAGAAGAAGACCATGGGCTGGGAGGCCT
CCACCGAGCGCCTGTACCCCCGCGACGGCGTGCTGAAGGGCGAGATCCACCAGGCCCTGAAGCTGAAGGA
CGGCGGCCACTACCTGGTGGAGTTCAAGACCATCTACATGGCCAAGAAGCCCGTGCAGCTGCCCGGCTAC
TACTACGTGGACACCAAGCTGGACATCACCTCCCACAACGAGGACTACACCATCGTGGAACAGTACGAGC
GCTCCGAGGGCCGCCACCACCTGTTCCTGTAGGAATTCGCTAGCCGGCCATACAAGTAATCCGGATGATC
GACGCCAACGTCGTTGAATTTTCAAATTTTAAATACTGAATATTTGTTTTTTTTCCTATTATTTATTTAT
TCTCTTTGTGTTTTTTTTCTTGCTTTCTAAAAAATTAATTCAATCCAAATCTAAACATGAGCGGTTTTTT
TTCTCTTTCCGTCTCCCAATTCGTATTCCGCTCCTCTCATCTGAACACAATGTGCAAGTTTATTTATCTT
CTCGCTTTCATTTCATTAGGACGTGGGGGGAATTGGTGGAAGGGGGAAACACACAAAAGGATGATGGAAA
TGAAATAAGGACACACAATATGCAACAACATTCAATTCAGAAATATGGAGGAAGGTTTAAAAGAAAACAT
AAAAATATATAGAGGAGGAAGGAAAACTAGTAAAAAATAAGCAAAGAAATTAGGCGAACGATGAGAATTG
TCCTCGCTTGGGCCCAAAAGGCCTTTTTTTTTTGGCCTCTGAAGTTCCTATACTTTCTAGAGAATAGGAA
CTTCGGAATAGGAACTTCAAGATCCCCGGGTACCGAGCTCAGAAAAAATGACTGCTCCAAAGAAGAAGCG
TAAGGTACCGGCAGAAAAAATGACTGCTCCAAAGAAGAAGCGTAAGGTACCGGCAGAAAAAATGACTGCT
CCAAAGAAGAAGCGTAAGGTACCGGCAGAAAAAATGACTGCTCCAAAGAAGAAGCGTAAGGTACCGGTAG
AAAAAATGAGTAAAGGAGAAGAACTTTTCACTGGAGTTGTCCCAATTCTTGTTGAATTAGATGGTGATGT
TAATGGGCACAAATTTTCTGTCAGTGGAGAGGGTGAAGGTGATGCAACATACGGAAAACTTACCCTTAAA
TTTATTTGCACTACTGGAAAACTACCTGTTCCATGGGTAAGTTTAAACATATATATACTAACTAACCCTG
ATTATTTAAATTTTCAGCCAACACTTGTCACTACTTTCTGTTATGGTGTTCAATGCTTCTCGAGATACCC
AGATCATATGAAACGGCATGACTTTTTCAAGAGTGCCATGCCCGAAGGTTATGTACAGGAAAGAACTATA
TTTTTCAAAGATGACGGGAACTACAAGACACGTAAGTTTAAACAGTTCGGTACTAACTAACCATACATAT
TTAAATTTTCAGGTGCTGAAGTCAAGTTTGAAGGTGATACCCTTGTTAATAGAATCGAGTTAAAAGGTAT
TGATTTTAAAGAAGATGGAAACATTCTTGGACACAAATTGGAATACAACTATAACTCACACAATGTATAC
ATCATGGCAGACAAACAAAAGAATGGAATCAAAGTTGTAAGTTTAAACATGATTTTACTAACTAACTAAT
CTGATTTAAATTTTCAGAACTTCAAAATTAGACACAACATTGAAGATGGAAGCGTTCAACTAGCAGACCA
TTATCAACAAAATACTCCAATTGGCGATGGCCCTGTCCTTTTACCAGACAACCATTACCTGTCCACACAA
TCTGCCCTTTCGAAAGATCCCAACGAAAAGAGAGACCACATGGTCCTTCTTGAGTTTGTAACAGCTGCTG
GGATTACACATGGCATGGACGAACTATACAAAAGCCCACAAGCTTTGGAATTCGCTAGCCGGCCATACAA
GTAATCCGGATGATCGACGCCAACGTCGTTGAATTTTCAAATTTTAAATACTGAATATTTGTTTTTTTTC
CTATTATTTATTTATTCTCTTTGTGTTTTTTTTCTTGCTTTCTAAAAAATTAATTCAATCCAAATCTAAA
CATGAGCGGTTTTTTTTCTCTTTCCGTCTCCCAATTCGTATTCCGCTCCTCTCATCTGAACACAATGTGC
AAGTTTATTTATCTTCTCGCTTTCATTTCATTAGGACGTGGGGGGAATTGGTGGAAGGGGGAAACACACA
AAAGGATGATGGAAATGAAATAAGGACACACAATATGCAACAACATTCAATTCAGAAATATGGAGGAAGG
TTTAAAAGAAAACATAAAAATATATAGAGGAGGAAGGAAAACTAGTCTAGAATCCTATGCTTGCACTTTG
AGCCAATTTATCCAAGTCCTTGTAAAAAGTATTCGAAAATTGTTAACGGATAAAATGTTTATTATAATAT
CAAAAACAATTTGTCAGTTGACCACTTTTTGATATATTTGACAGAAACCGGGATGAATTGGCTCAAAGTT
AGGGCGCCCTTCTATTACAGGGTTTCTGATAACAAACCGGTTATTAACTCCCAACAAGGGATGATTTCAA
TTCATCATGCTCAAATTGACCCAAATTAAGTTACATGACAAATTCATCGCCCTTTTCAACTCTTCTTGGC
TCATCATCTGTTATTCTGTTCCTATTCTGTCTGCACCCTATACCCCTTTGCATACTCTCTCGTCATTCCT
TTCTTGGATAGTGTCTTCTTCTCCCCAGCTCTGCTACTTCTATGACTTGCGCCCGCTGCTTTTCCGCTCG
TTCCTCTCCTCTCTGACGTCTTCTTCTGCTTCTTTTCTCCTTCCTTTTTCCCTTCTCAATCTTCCTCTTT
TTCCCATTTCTGTCAATCATTCGAAGAAGAAGAAGAAGAAGACCCTCATTCATTTCATTTTTTTTTCTGT
CGGTGTGTGCTGCTCGGTTAAGAGTGAGCTCTCTATTCCACGTCTTCTTCTTTTTCTTCTTCGATTCGAA
TCAATCACTCCACCAAAACGCATTCGTTTTTGGGATTCACCCCGCGGTTCGCAACAGGTTTCTTTTTCAA
ATTATTAGCGTTATAAATAGAAAAATGGTGGAGTTTCAATAAAAATGATAATTTACAAAGTGTATTTTGA
TTACATGTACTCAAAAAGGTTGAAATTTTTCATACCAGTTTTCCGGAAATCCATCTGATATCATTATCGT
ATTTTTCTTTTTAAAAATGTTTTCAAAAAAAAACAAAATATAGCTGGTTATTTGGCACCCTCTAATTACC
ATTTTCCTGTCACACCACACTCTTTTCCTTCTTCCACTTCTTTCCGTTTTCAGCCGCTTCCAACCAAACC
GATATGAAAGCCGAGCAACAACAATCGATTCCACCCGGCTCGGCGACCTTCCCGTCGCAGGTGAGACTCA
GAAAACTAGAGAAACCGCTCAACTAACTCTTGATATCCGATTTCATTCTTTTCTCTTTTCTTTTTGTTGA
ACTTTTCCATATTTCCAGATGCCACGGCCACCACCAAGCACCGAACAAGGAATCACAACGGAATCGGAGC
TTGCGAAGAAAGCTCAAATCACTCCGAACGACGTTTTAGCACTTCCGGGAATCACTCAAGGTATCTTGCT
CCCTTTGGATTTCAGTTTAAAACATAAATTTAGGATTCTTATGCTCCCCATCTGCGAACATCTATAACAT
CGAGTTCACCAAGTTCCAAATCCGTGATCTGGACACTGAGCAAGTGCTTTTCGAGATCGCCAAACCGGAG
AACGATCAGGAGAATGATGAGTCGCCACAGGAGTCGGCAAGATACGTGCGTTATAGATTTGCTCCAAACT
TTTTGAAACTCAAAACGGTCGGAGCAACTGTGGAATTCAAAGTAGGAGACATCCCAATCCATCATTTCCG
AATGATCGAACGTCACTTCTTCAAAGATCGCCTTCTGAAGTGTTTTGACTTTGAATTCGGATTCTGTATT
CCGAATTCACGAAACAACTGTGAACATATCTATGAGTTCCCTCAACTCTCTCAACAACTCAGTGAGTCAT
TATTCTAAAAAGTACAATTCAAAAGACTAATCTCTTTTTCAGTGGACGACATGATCAACAATCCAAACGA
GACTCGTTCTGACAGCTTCTATTTCGTCGATAACAAACTCGTCATGCACAACAAAGCCGACTACTCATAT
GATGCATAAATATTTAATACAAAAATGTTCTGGATAATTATTCTGTCGAATAGAAAAAAAACTCCAAATG
TGATTAAATTCCAATAATTCCTGTCTAGTTTGTTCCTTCCCCTTCCCCTTCTCATGTTCAATGCATTCCT
AAGCTTTTCAGTTCCCCCCTTGTTTCTATATTTTTTCGCTGTCCTGTCACACTCGCTAAAAACACTAATC
ACACGGAAATCTGTTTTCAATAAAAACTCCAACTTTAACTCATTTTCAATTTCAACTGAAAGATTTTTTC
ATTAGAGAATGTCTAGGCATGCTCTAGAGGGCCCAAAAGGCCTTTTTTTTTTGGCGCCGACGTCAGGTGG
CACTTTTCGGGGAAATGTGCGCGGAACCCCTATTTGTTTATTTTTCTAAATACATTCAAATATGTATCCG
CTCATGAGACAATAACCCTGATAAATGCTTCAATAATATTGAAAAAGGAAGAGTATGAGTATTCAACATT
TCCGTGTCGCCCTTATTCCCTTTTTTGCGGCATTTTGCCTTCCTGTTTTTGCTCACCCAGAAACGCTGGT
GAAAGTAAAAGATGCTGAAGATCAGTTGGGTGCACGAGTGGGTTACATCGAACTGGATCTCAACAGCGGT
AAGATCCTTGAGAGTTTTCGCCCCGAAGAACGTTTTCCAATGATGAGCACTTTTAAAGTTCTGCTATGTG
GCGCGGTATTATCCCGTATTGACGCCGGGCAAGAGCAACTCGGTCGCCGCATACACTATTCTCAGAATGA
CTTGGTTGAGTACTCACCAGTCACAGAAAAGCATCTTACGGATGGCATGACAGTAAGAGAATTATGCAGT
GCTGCCATAACCATGAGTGATAACACTGCGGCCAACTTACTTCTGACAACGATCGGAGGACCGAAGGAGC
TAACCGCTTTTTTGCACAACATGGGGGATCATGTAACTCGCCTTGATCGTTGGGAACCGGAGCTGAATGA
AGCCATACCAAACGACGAGCGTGACACCACGATGCCTGTAGCAATGGCAACAACGTTGCGCAAACTATTA
ACTGGCGAACTACTTACTCTAGCTTCCCGGCAACAATTAATAGACTGGATGGAGGCGGATAAAGTTGCAG
GACCACTTCTGCGCTCGGCCCTTCCGGCTGGCTGGTTTATTGCTGATAAATCTGGAGCCGGTGAGCGTGG
GTCTCGCGGTATCATTGCAGCACTGGGGCCAGATGGTAAGCCCTCCCGTATCGTAGTTATCTACACGACG
GGGAGTCAGGCAACTATGGATGAACGAAATAGACAGATCGCTGAGATAGGTGCCTCACTGATTAAGCATT
GGTAACTGTCAGACCAAGTTTACTCATATATACTTTAGATTGATTTAAAACTTCATTTTTAATTTAAAAG
GATCTAGGTGAAGATCCTTTTTGATAATCTCATGACCAAAATCCCTTAACGTGAGTTTTCGTTCCACTGA
GCGTCAGACCCCGTAGAAAAGATCAAAGGATCTTCTTGAGATCCTTTTTTTCTGCGCGTAATCTGCTGCT
TGCAAACAAAAAAACCACCGCTACCAGCGGTGGTTTGTTTGCCGGATCAAGAGCTACCAACTCTTTTTCC
GAAGGTAACTGGCTTCAGCAGAGCGCAGATACCAAATACTGTCCTTCTAGTGTAGCCGTAGTTAGGCCAC
CACTTCAAGAACTCTGTAGCACCGCCTACATACCTCGCTCTGCTAATCCTGTTACCAGTGGCTGCTGCCA
GTGGCGATAAGTCGTGTCTTACCGGGTTGGACTCAAGACGATAGTTACCGGATAAGGCGCAGCGGTCGGG
CTGAACGGGGGGTTCGTGCACACAGCCCAGCTTGGAGCGAACGACCTACACCGAACTGAGATACCTACAG
CGTGAGCATTGAGAAAGCGCCACGCTTCCCGAAGGGAGAAAGGCGGACAGGTATCCGGTAAGCGGCAGGG
TCGGAACAGGAGAGCGCACGAGGGAGCTTCCAGGGGGAAACGCCTGGTATCTTTATAGTCCTGTCGGGTT
TCGCCACCTCTGACTTGAGCGTCGATTTTTGTGATGCTCGTCAGGGGGGCGGAGCCTATGGAAAAACGCC
AGCAACGCGGCCTTTTTACGGTTCCTGGCCTTTTGCTGGCCTTTTGCTCACATGTTCTTTCCTGCGTTAT
CCCCTGATTCTGTGGATAACCGTATTACCGCCTTTGAGTGAGCTGATACCGCTCGCCGCAGCCGAACGAC
CGAGCGCAGCGAGTCAGTGAGCGAGGAAGCGGAAGAGCGCCCAATACGCAAACCGCCTCTCCCCGCGCGT
TGGCCGATTCATTAATGCAGCTGGCACGACAGGTTTCCCGACTGGAAAGCGGGCAGTGAGCGCAACGCAA
TTAATGTGAGTTAGCTCACTCATTAGGCACCCCAGGCTTTACACTTTATGCTTCCGGCTCGTATGTTGTG
TGGAATTGTGAGCGGATAACAATTTCACACAGGAAACAGCTATGACCATGATTACGCCAAGCTGTAAGTT
TAAACATGATCTTACTAACTAACTATTCTCATTTAAATTTTCAGAGCTTAAAAATGGCTGAAATCACTCA
CAACGATGGATACGCTAACAACTTGGAAA
