>Addgene plasmid #19632 | pGC160 | addgene partial sequence | sequence record 25457 | 19632 with GFP-R
CCTTTACTCATTTTTTCTACCGGTACCTTACGCTTCTTCTTTGGAGCAGTCATTTTTTCTGCCGGTACCT
TACGCTTCTTCTTTGGAGCAGTCATTTTTTCTGCCGGTACCTTACGCTTCTTCTTTGGAGCAGTCATTTT
TTCTGCCGGTACCTTACGCTTCTTCTTTGGAGCAGTCATTTTTTCTGAGCTCGGTACCCGGGGATCTTGA
AGTTCCTATTCCGAAGTTCCTATTCTCTAGAAAGTATAGGAACTTCAGAGCGCCAAAAAAAAAAGGCCTT
TTGGGCCCAAGCGAGGACAATTCTCATCGTTCGCCTAATTTCTTTGCTTATTTTTTACTAGTTTTCCTTC
CTCCTCTATATATTTTTATGTTTTCTTTTAAACCTTCCTCCATATTTCTGAATTGAATGTTGTTGCATAT
TGTGTGTCCTTATTTCATTTCCATCATCCTTTTGTGTGTTTCCCCCTTCCACCAATTCCCCCCACGTCCT
AATGAAATGAAAGCGAGAAGATAAATAAACTTGCACATTGTGTTCAGATGAGAGGAGCGGAATACGAATT
GGGAGACGGAAAGAGAAAAAAAATG
